>Addgene plasmid #174381 | pRV∆G-N*PEST-4Cre | addgene full sequence | sequence record 343144 | Addgene NGS Result
GCGGCGGTGCAGCATGTTCAGCTGGCCCAGGTGCTGCTGGATGGTCTTCACGGCCAGGCCGCGGGCCTGC
AGGTACAGCAGGTAGTCGCGCACGTCCTCGGGCTCGGCGGGGAACCACTTGCGGTTGTTCAGCTTGCACC
AGGCGGCCCAGCTGCGGCACACGCTCAGCAGCATCTTCCAGGTGTGCTCGCTGAAGGCCTGGCGGTCGCG
GAACATGTCCATCAGGTTCTTGCGCACCTCGTCGCTGGTGGCGTCCACGGGCAGGGCGGGCAGGTTCTGG
TGCACGGTCAGCAGGTTGCTCACCTTCCTCTTCTTCTTGGGCACCATGGTGGCGGCTTTCCCGGGGTCTT
TTGAGGGATGTTAATAGTTTTTTTCACATCCAAGAGGATCAAAATGTAAAGGTAATCAACTTGACTTTGA
TGAAATGCAGCGGTTTAATGGCACCATAACATGTTTTTTGTTATATTGCTCCCAAGGGTTGGAGTTGAGC
CCATATGTTCTCTCCTCCAGAGGTAAACAAGTGATAAATTTGCGGGATATAATCTGATTATTCTAGAAGC
AGAGAGGAATCTTTGTCCTCTTCGGACCTTTGTGTCTGAAGAGACATGTCAGACCATAGTTGACATGCTC
TCGGGTTCATGTTGATACACCAGACTCTGCCCTGGATATGACACTGTTTTGCAATCACTCTTATTTGCAA
TCCGACGAACTCAGTATCATCATCCCAAGTGATCTCCTGAGAGTATTCCAACTCCTCCCCTTCAAGAGGG
CCCCTGGAATCAGCCCACTGGAAGATAAAGGTTCTCCTCAATTTGTATACCCAGTTCAGGCCCTCAGGGA
CTGGAGATCCTGACAAAGCCAGTCCAATAACCACTTTGACTAACCCGATCATCCTATGATTCCCAGAATA
TATCTCGTCGAATGATTTCAGAATGTGCCGCAGGATCCTGAACGAGTAACCATTCGGGCTACACACTTTA
ACCCTTCCGTTGATACAAAAGTTCCTCATGTTCTTCTTGCCTGTAAGTTCTTTCAGCGGGACGTATTCAG
GGGGTGGAAGCCACAAGTCATCGTCATCCAGAGGGGCTGACGCGGGAGAGGATTTTTGAGTGTCCTCGTC
CCTGCGGTTTTTCACTATCTTACGTAGGAGGTTCATTTTATCAGTGGTGTTGCCTGTTTTTTTCATGTTG
ACTTTGGGACATCTCGGATTTTATTGTCTAGAGGGACTGAGGGGAGAGGTTCGGTTAGCAAGATGTATAG
CGATTCAAGTCATCTTGCATGATTTTACTCAGCTTGTCGGATTCGACTAACAACTGGAATTTCTTAGAGT
TGGCCAAAGCGACCCATCCCAGTACACATCTTAGGGGGAGTTTGGACCCGTCATGGGCTAAACGGGTCAC
ACCTGGTACATTTTTTGCCTCTTTAACTATATCATCAAGGTTCATTTTCAATTGCTCAAAATTATACAAG
AGTATCCCTGAGGATCGAGAGGGAAACTTATATTTTTTGGAGAAACTTTCTGCAATCTGGTGAGCGATCT
CAGCCTCCACTGATAGATCATCCTCTTCATTGGTAGCCGACCATTCAAGGGCTGGAGGGCCAGAAGCAAT
TTGAGCCGCCATCCTGGCTTTCGATGATTGGCTTTCTCTCTGAGAAGGAGTGGGTGTTGTCTCCTTCTTG
AGCTCTCGGCCAGTAGTCTGGGTTGATTTATCCTCTGAAGACTTTCCTGGAGGGTTGGGAAAGTTGACCG
CGACATAGGATATAATCTCTTCTACGGTCTGTGACCATATCTTGAGAAATCTCTCTCCTGACCTCATTTG
TCTGACTATTTGGACTCCAACATTTTCCAGGTATGACTGGAACAGGAAGCTAGGATCCTCTCCTTCATCC
ATCTGAAAGTCCTCTCGATACTTGCCTTCTCCCACCTTGGCTATCTCACCATGGTTGGGCGATTTTCCAT
CATCCAGGTGAAGTCGCCCCATATCCTCAGGGAGATTGTCCACCTCTATGGGTTCCCCTTGGAGATGAGC
CTGATTGTCTTCGATATTTCTATTGATCAGATCAACAGTTTCTTCAGCCATCTCAAGATCGGCCAGACCG
GCTCTAATAGCACTAGGATTGACAAAGATCTTGCTCATGTTTGGGATGGTTCGAAAGGAGGGGTGTTAGT
TTTTTTCATGATGGATATACACAATCCGTAGATTTCCGGCATTTTGTTATTCAACTTCTTACACATTGAT
CCTAGCAGAAGCACAGGCTGCAGGGTGACGGTCCATCCCGCTCTCCTGGGCACAAGACATGGGCAGCGTG
CCATCATCCTGCTCCTCCACCTCCGGCGGGAAGCCATGGCTACCGGAGCCACTTTGGAAGTAGAGGTTCT
CTCAGGAACCACTGTCACTACTATATGTCTTGTTTAGAAACTCGGCGAATGAGTTTGGACGGGCTTGATG
ATTGGAACTGACTGAGACATATCTCCGTATGTGAGATCTCTTTAGTCGACCTCCATTCATCATGATTCGA
GTATAAACAGCCTCCGGACTTCTGGTTTCACCTGAAAAGTAGTCCTCGTCGTCAGAGTTGACAGTTCCAT
CATCTGCCAGTGCTACGTCAGTCTTTGTCAGTTCAGCCGCCTCGTATTCTTGAAGTTCTTTCTCATCTCT
GAAGAATCTTCTTTCAAATGTCCCTTTCCCGAAGAATTCCTCTCCCAGATAGCCCCCTAGAACAGACATT
TCATGAGGAGCACATGCAGCAATAACCGTTGCATTTAGGGATCTGACTTGACCCATATAGCATCCTACAA
AGTGAATGAGATTGAACACGTGACCAACAGCATTTGATGAATAAGGAGATTTCCCACTCAAGCCTAGTGA
ACGGAAGTGGATGAAATAAGAGTGAGGAACAGCTGTCTCCTGCCCTGGCTCAAACATTCTTCTTATCTCT
TCCTCAAAGTTCTTGTGGAAGAAATATAGTATTGCCTCTCTAGCGGTGAGATTGATTTGTTTTATGAACC
CAGTAAATGATACCAGTCCTGAACAGTCTTCATAAGCAGTGACAACTGTGCCCACTCTGATTGCTGAATA
TAGATGCTCAATCCGGGAGAAAAACATGTCATAGGTTCCGGCCAAAAATCTGAAGTTTGGTATAGTACTC
CAATTAGCACACATTTTGTGAGTTGTCATTAGAGTATGGTGTTCCACGATTTTAACAAAAGGGGCTGTCT
CAAAAATCTGCTCTATCCTGTCTGCAATGTTTGTCTTATAGTTACCAGTGTTTTGCCCGGATATTTTGCT
CAACCTATACAGACTCAAGAGAAGACCGACTAAGGACGCATGCTCAGGGACAGTGGGGTCTCTTGTCAGT
TCCATGCCTCCTGTCAGAGCCCAATTCCCTTCTACATCAGTACGTTTTATCTCCACCAGAGAACCTGGGG
TGATCTTATCTCCTTTTCGTGCAATCACAATTCCATAGCTGGTCCAGTCTTCCGGACATGTCCCCTCAAA
AAACTGCATTGCCGCTGCCAAATAGGAACATACATCGTCAGGATTAAGTTTGGCGGCGCTCATGCCTGAC
AAAACTGACTTGTATGCTTTATTTAAATCGGGAGCCTTTCCTAGGGTTATACAGGGCTTTTTCAAATCTT
TGATGGCAGGGTACTTGTACTCATATTGATCCACGATAATCTCAGGCTTCAAAGAGACCACCTGATTATT
GACTTTGAATACAATCTTGTCGGCATCCATTGTAGGGGTGTTACATTTTTGCTTTGCAATTGACAATGTC
TGTTTTTTCTTTGATCTGGTTGTTAAGCGTGACCCGGTACGCCGGGTTTCGTCCTCACGGACTCATCAGA
CGCTTAATCTAGCCAGCTTGGGTCTCCCTATAGTGAGTCGTATTAATTTCGATAAGCCAGTAAGCAGTGG
GTTCTCTAGTTAGCCAGAGAGCTCTGCTTATATAGACCTCCCACCGTACACGCCTACCGCCCATTTGCGT
CAATGGGGCGGAGTTGTTACGACATTTTGGAAAGTCCCGTTGATTTTGGTGCCAAAACAAACTCCCATTG
ACGTCAATGGGGTGGAGACTTGGAAATCCCCGTGAGTCAAACCGCTATCCACGCCCATTGATGTACTGCC
AAAACCGCATCACCATGGTAATAGCGATGACTAATACGTAGATGTACTGCCAAGTAGGAAAGTCCCATAA
GGTCATGTACTGGGCATAATGCCAGGCGGGCCATTTACCGTCATTGACGTCAATAGGGGGCGTACTTGGC
ATATGATACACTTGATGTACTGCCAAGTGGGCAGTTTACCGTAAATACTCCACCCATTGACGTCAATGGA
AAGTCCCTATTGGCGTTACTATGGGAACATACGTCATTATTGACGTCAATGGGCGGGGGTCGTTGGGCGG
TCAGCCAGGCGGGCCATTTACCGTAAGTTATGTAACGCGGAACTCCATATATGGGCTATGAACTAATGAC
CCCGTAATTGATTACTATTAATAACTAGTCAATAATCAATGTCAACGCGCTGCAGGAATTCGATATCAAG
CTTATCGCGCGCTCACTGGCCGTCGTTTTACAACGTCGTGACTGGGAAAACCCTGGCGTTACCCAACTTA
ATCGCCTTGCAGCACATCCCCCTTTCGCCAGCTGGCGTAATAGCGAAGAGGCCCGCACCGATCGCCCTTC
CCAACAGTTGCGCAGCCTGAATGGCGAATGGAAATTGTAAGCGTTAATATTTTGTTAAAATTCGCGTTAA
ATTTTTGTTAAATCAGCTCATTTTTTTAACCAATAGGCCGAAATCGGCAAAATCCCTTATAAATCAAAAG
AATAGACCGAGATAGGGT
[37 nt withheld, positions 4849-4885]
AAAGAACGTGGACTCCAACGTCAAAGG
[49 nt withheld, positions 4913-4961]
T
[91 nt withheld, positions 4963-5053]
G
[124 nt withheld, positions 5055-5178]
CAGGTGGCACTTTTCGGGGAAATGTGCGCGGAACCCCTATTTGTTTATTTTTCTAAATACATTCAAATAT
GTATCCGCTCATGAGACAATAACCCTGATAAATGCTTCAATAATATTGAAAAAGGAAGAGTATGAGTATT
CAACATTTCCGTGTCGCCCTTATTCCCTTTTTTGCGGCATTTTGCCTTCCTGTTTTTGCTCACCCAGAAA
CGCTGGTGAAAGTAAAAGATGCTGAAGATCAGTTGGGTGCACGAGTGGGTTACATCGAACTGGATCTCAA
CAGCGGTAAGATCCTTGAGAGTTTTCGCCCCGAAGAACGTTTTCCAATGATGAGCACTTTTAAAGTTCTG
CTATGTGGCGCGGTATTATCCCGTATTGACGCCGGGCAAGAGCAACTCGGTCGCCGCATACACTATTCTC
AGAATGACTTGGTTGAGTACTCACCAGTCACAGAAAAGCATCTTACGGATGGCATGACAGTAAGAGAATT
ATGCAGTGCTGCCATAACCATGAGTGATAACACTGCGGCCAACTTACTTCTGACAACGATCGGAGGACCG
AAGGAGCTAACCGCTTTTTTGCACAACATGGGGGATCATGTAACTCGCCTTGATCGTTGGGAACCGGAGC
TGAATGAAGCCATACCAAACGACGAGCGTGACACCACGATGCCTGTAGCAATGGCAACAACGTTGCGCAA
ACTATTAACTGGCGAACTACTTACTCTAGCTTCCCGGCAACAATTAATAGACTGGATGGAGGCGGATAAA
GTTGCAGGACCACTTCTGCGCTCGGCCCTTCCGGCTGGCTGGTTTATTGCTGATAAATCTGGAGCCTCCA
AGGGTGGGTCTCGCGGTATCATTGCAGCACTGGGGCCAGATGGTAAGCCCTCCCGTATCGTAGTTATCTA
CACGACGGGGAGTCAGGCAACTATGGATGAACGAAATAGACAGATCGCTGAGATAGGTGCCTCACTGATT
AAGCATTGGTAACTGTCAGACCAAGTTTACTCATATATACTTTAGATTGATTTAAAACTTCATTTTTAAT
TTAAAAGGATCTAGGTGAAGATCCTTTTTGATAATCTCATGACCAAAATCCCTTAACGTGAGTTTTCGTT
CCACTGAGCGTCAGACCCCGTAGAAAAGATCAAAGGATCTTCTTGAGATCCTTTTTTTCTGCGCGTAATC
TGCTGCTTGCAAACAAAAAAACCACCGCTACCAGCGGTGGTTTGTTTGCCGGATCAAGAGCTACCAACTC
TTTTTCCGAAGGTAACTGGCTTCAGCAGAGCGCAGATACCAAATACTGTTCTTCTAGTGTAGCCGTAGTT
AGGCCACCACTTCAAGAACTCTGTAGCACCGCCTACATACCTCGCTCTGCTAATCCTGTTACCAGTGGCT
GCTGCCAGTGGCGATAAGTCGTGTCTTACCGGGTTGGACTCAAGACGATAGTTACCGGATAAGGCGCAGC
GGTCGGGCTGAACGGGGGGTTCGTGCACACAGCCCAGCTTGGAGCGAACGACCTACACCGAACTGAGATA
CCTACAGCGTGAGCTATGAGAAAGCGCCACGCTTCCCGAAGGGAGAAAGGCGGACAGGTATCCGGTAAGC
GGCAGGGTCGGAACAGGAGAGCGCACGAGGGAGCTTCCAGGGGGAAACGCCTGGTATCTTTATAGTCCTG
TCGGGTTTCGCCACCTCTGACTTGAGCGTCGATTTTTGTGATGCTCGTCAGGGGGGCGGAGCCTATGGAA
AAACGCCAGCAACGCGGCCTTTTTACGGTTCCTGGCCTTTTGCTGGCCTTTTGCTCACATGTTCTTTCCT
GCGTTATCCCCTGATTCTGTGGATAACCGTATTACCGCCTTTGAGTGAGCTGATACCGCTCGCCGCAGCC
GAACGACCGAGCGCAGCGAGTCAGTGAGCGAGGAAGCGGAAGAGCGCCCAATACGCAAACCGCCTCTCCC
CGCGCGTTGGCCGATTCATTAATGCAGCTGGCACGACAGGTTTCCCGACTGGAAAGCGGGCAGTGAGCGC
AACGCAATTAATGTGAGTTAGCTCACTCATTAGGCACCCCAGGCTTTACACTTTATGCTTCCGGCTCGTA
TGTTGTGTGGAATTGTGAGCGGATAACAATTTCACACAGGAAACAGCTATGACCATGATTACGCCAAGCG
CGCAATTAACCCTCACTAAAGGGAACAAAAGCTGGAGCTCCACCGCGGTGGCGGCCGCTCTAGAACTAGT
GGATCCGGATATAGTTCCTCCTTTCAGCAAAAAACCCCTCAAGACCCGTTTAGAGGCCCCAAGGGGTTAT
GCTAGTTATTGCTCAGCGGTGGCAGCAGCCAACTCAGCTTCCTTTCGGGCTTTGTTAGCAGCCGGATCCC
CGCCCTCCCTTAGCCATCCGAGTGGACGTGCGTCCTCCTTCGGATGCCCAGGTCGGACCGCGAGGAGGTG
GAGATGCCATGCCGACCCACGCTTAACAAATAAACAACAAAAATGAGAAAAACAATCAAACAACCAAAGG
TTCAGATTTAGGATCTTGTTTTTTTCAAGATACATCACACAAGAGTCTTAGCATGGGCAGGCTTCCAGGA
GTATCCGGTTCACAGGCAACTGTAGTCTAGTAGGGATGATCTAGATCTGATATCCTCTAGGGTGATCCAC
CTGTTGTACCTATGAAGGTGTCTTTCCACTTCTCTGGATAGATCCTTGATGCTGCCAACGAGTCTGGTAG
TCTTCACTATCTTGTAAATCAACCTGATCCAGTGAGATGACAGACTCAGGCTAGAATTACAGGCTACCCT
TTTGAACACTGAGGTGTCGTTGGACCAACTCCAAGATAGATAAACGTTCCCTCGAATGACTTGCTTTCTG
AAGTAATAAGTTATAGGTCTGTTATACAGGTCGTGAAGTCTTGCGAAGCTAGGGACGTCACCTAAAGCAG
TAGATAGATACATCATAGTACTGCAACATATGTTGAAGTGCCTCAGGATTTTGGGATCAGACGGTGGATA
GAACGAGGGGTCAGTTAGGGGTTTGGAAACGTTGAAGACTCTGTTGGAGAAAACTATCATGATGGCTATA
ATGATAGCCACTTTAGACAGAGTTCCCCTCTGTAACTCAAGATCATCAACCATCTTGTGGACTAGAAAAG
ATTCTACATCACTGTCAATCAGAGTTATGATCATCTCATTGTAAGGATTTGATATGATTTCTTCAGGAAA
TCCTCTCACAAGATCCTGATAGTTCAAGGAACGAGCTCTCTGCATCTCACTCTTGGGGCTGCTACAATTG
AATAACACAAGGCTCATTTCTCGAAGGGTGGAAGAGGTCAAGTACTCAGCATCTCTGAAAAACTTCCCTC
GTTTGGAGAATCGGAGGTAGAGCTCAGATGAAAAAGACGAAGTTACTTGGGTGATAAACCCTGTGACCGA
GGGGAACGCTCTTGACAGGTGTTGAATAGCCTTGTAGTTTGGATTTACTAGCATAGTCCCATAAGTTTTG
AAGACCAAATAGAGTGGTCCATCTATAGACAATGCAAAATCGGACATTAACAGGGTGATCCGGTTGATAG
ATGCAATGTCAGTAACTTCTGCATCGCAAATAATGAGGTCATAGGACATGTTGACCTGCTTTTGGACTGA
CTGGAAGTATTTCCAGGTTGCCAAGTTTCTCAAGTCGGACGGTTTTTCCCAGATTGAGTCAAGATCTATC
ACTCTGGAGACGATATCATTTCCTCCCCTCATGATTGCTGAAGGAGGCAGTGGATGTGTTCCGGAAGCCA
TCAGGTCATTCACCTCTAAAAGACTGTTGAACACAAGCTTGGCATCTGGAAACATGTTGAGGACTGCCCT
TGATATCCCCCCTGACCCGTCCCCAACTACAAGGCAGAGAGATGGGAAAACATTGAGATCATCTAGAATA
GGCTTAAGCTTATAATGAGCACCGGTTGCCCACTGAACCACTCTCAAGCCCGAGATCAAAGGGTTCTGGA
ACCTCTTAGAGAGGGCCCTTATGTCAAGCTCCGAGACAGGGGCCGGGTTTGCTGAGGTAGAGACTGCAAC
CTGTTGAGCAGAGCAGACCCATTCTGAACATCCTACCTTACGGGACACCTTCTTGTTGGGGCTGTAATCT
CCAGTCATGGTTCTAGCTGCATGGCGCACCTCTTGATCCACCCATCTTGTCCTTCGTAAAGAGTCTTTTA
GCAGTCGTTGAATGTTGTCGTCTGACTCTAAGGTATCTTCTCCGTGCCCGCCCAGCACCTGCCTCATCAA
AGAACTCAATTGTCGCAGGTTATCTCTCATACTCTTAGATAGGTTTCTCTCAACCCTCTGGAGTAGAAGA
TGAGACTGGTAAGTAATGAGGGATAGGTACGTCATTTTGGCACTTCTAAAGTCTGAAAAGATCCATAGCC
AGTCATTCTCTGGAGACGCCGTGATTATCTCTCGCTCATAGCGTAGCACATGTTGGAGATAACACAAGAT
TGATCTGTTGCCTTCTTTCATAGTGGTTGGATAAGCGGCGGGGATTTTCTGAGGGATAGAAAATATCTCT
CCTCTAAGAGACGGTTCTCTGAGCATTATGTACAAGGAGGGATGGTTATCTAGCCTCAGGAGAATATATG
AGATTACCCCTGAGACCAATTCAAGAGGTCTATTAATATTGATATTTGTCATTCTTGTCAAGAAGCAAAT
CGAGGATCCTATCAATACTCCCCTTGCGAGCCCTCTCAAATAGTCTCTAGGGGAAACCTTGCCGTATATG
TTGACAGGGAAGATGGTTCCATCATTGTATCCTGAGTCGTGAATTGCCACTAAGATTGAGTATAAGAGCC
CCTGAGCTGATCCGATATGGTGAGACTTTTCTCTACCGCTTAGAGATTCAAAATCTCCTGGTCTCAGACG
GATATCGGGAAGCCTCTGGAAGTGAGGCACAGCCCCAGAAACCATTCTGGATATTCTTTTCGACACATCC
GGAAACTCGAAGATCTGAGAGGTCTCCAGGGTCACGTCGTCAATGGGTCTCACACACCTGTTGCATCGGA
GGTGCCAATGAAACGTAGAGTCTCTTAGCCTTGTGTCTCTCTGTACCAGCTCTGATGTCCATGTCTGTGC
ATAAAGCATCAATGGCTGGAACATGAAATCGTAGTTCTTCCCGTCTTGGGTCAAATCAGACATGGTGTCT
GTACTAACAGAAATATGAGAGAGGAGGTTCGGGCAGACAGAAGAATACCCTCCTTCGCTGTATCTGGCAG
ACTTGAACCTATGCAAGGCTGACCCCGTCCTTTTGAAGACAGGGGCCTCCTCTAGAGGGAAATCAGGGCC
TGTCAGAGACATAATGTTCCTAATTAGAGCTTGAGCCAAGTTGGAATCTCTAGTAATGAACCAGTTTATA
GATTCTTTTAACGATAGAGCTCTCTTCACCACATGAACATTAGTGACTTTTTCCCATGCATGGAATAGCT
GGGTCGACATAGAGGTGGACGAGCCCAAGTATCCCTTTAGGGGGCCTCGTGAAAAAAATGACTGATCAAA
GGACGGGAGTACTGATACAGAAACTCTAGGATTGCCTCCTCCTGTTGCTCCACAAGTGCAAGAAATAGAG
GACTTGGGAAGTAATCCCAACATCTCAGAAGGGTGAGGAACTGTCGTGCCTACCACTTTTCTTCCCCAAG
AGATCTCCCTAAGTAGATCTGCCCTCTCTGAAGAGCAAGGCCACACCCCCCCAACCCTCTGAGGTGTCTG
GGTCATCCGACTAATCCCGTGGATCTCTGAGTTGTAGAAGGATTCTTCTAAAGTTTTTGAGAGACTCTTT
CTAAACTGCCTTCTTATCGTTCGGGAGTTTTGTATCAATCCAATGATTGACTCGGGGATTCCCAAAAAAG
ACGAACTGAATAGCTCACTGAGAAATCGAGGAAACAGAGGCTCAACAGATATTAAGAAGAGTATAAAATT
ATCTCTATGGGTCTTGGACAACAGGATTGCCTCTCGAAACTCTGAATTTTCCACCTTGTCCACCTCGTCA
TATAAAGCCTTTCTGATTGCATCCTTGAGTAGAATGGTAGGACTGGCCCCTCCTCTGATATTTAAGGTGG
TCGGATCTTCTAGAAGGCGAGTGAAGCTCTCGAGTGTTCTCTCTCCAAGATCTGGGTTTCCAGCCTCTTG
ACACAACGCGTGAATCCAGGACTCTTGGGAGCTTAACCAGATCTCTCTCCAGAAGGATAACCCTTCAGAG
ACAGGGTCTGAGAACTGTCGTATATGGAATCTTCCGAGGGACATTCCAGATATCCCTCCCAAAGAAGGAT
CTAGATAGATTATCCTTGACATGGCTAGGAGAAAGCTCTCCCCTTCAGCGCTCAGAATCTTGTAAACTCT
TCCCTTTAAGATTGGGCTAAATAGCAGGTAGTGAAAGACTGCCTGTACTGACATGAGCAGAAAATCCCTC
ATCGGTTTGATCAAAGATTGAGAGTGTTGTGCCACTGTTAGCGCATTGGTGGACACTGTCGACATTATAT
TGGCGAGGTTGACTATTTGGTCATTAGAGACGCAAGAGACTCTGGCCCATCTTTTGGACTCAGGCACCAA
TATGTTACCTCTAAACAAAGGGGTTTTTCCATAGATGAGGAAGTCATAACTACACATGGTCTCTTCTTTC
TTGATGATCAGCCCTAGCTTAGATGCCCCTTCCTCGACGGCTCTGTATATCGAAAGTGCATTCCTTGATA
TTCTCTCCAATTCATAGAGGAGCCCCTCTTGAGATAGCCCTGGCGACAACATGTATGTCGGACATAAAAC
CTGGTTGTCTCCTTGAGCTAGTATTTTGGTTCTTGTGTTCCTGATTTGAGATTCTCTATCTATCATCAAT
AAGCTGACTAGACTCCAGCCCTTCTGCCGTAAGCCTTCTAGCCCGCCATCCTGGCCATTCCAACAGGTTG
GGCCGTTGGACGCATCTAAGCAGTATATTTGATCCTCCCGTAACCCGATGAGGTCTGATCTGTCTGAATA
ATAGATCCAGGCCTTTTGAAAAAACTCGTGTGTTCTAGAAAACACTCTCTTCAATCCAAACACTTGATCT
AGGACAGAAAATACATCCTCTGTTGACTCTAATCTTTGATGGTTGTTCCACTTTTCATAGTCCAGGTGAA
ATGCATATGTGACCCTTGAATAGTCCAAAAGCCCTTGCCCGGTGACCCTGTCGATCAGCTTTTTAAACAC
CTTGTTCAGGTTGTCTGTCATAGTCAGCGCGTCAAAAAGTGGCAAGATGTAGTTGGCCAAGAGTTTTTCA
GTGATGACAAAATACAATCTTAGATTCCATGACATTAGAGCAAAGAATCGACCTTCAATCTTCAATTCCC
GTTCCTTTGGCTTGAGGCCAATTATCAAGTCTTCATCTGGCAATCCTCCGAGGTCTATAGACCTCAGAAA
CTCTCGGGGATTGACAGGCGGCTTAGACAGGGCCGTGATAATAACTTTTTCGCTAGGAACAGGCCCCCCT
CGGTTTTCTGACAGCCAAGAAGCTAGTCTCGTTCTGGTGAAAGAATGTGATTTGTCATCCAATATTTCTG
ACGGATCCATTGATTCAGGAATCTCAAAGATCTGCGTGATCGGGAGCTTGTGCCATGTATCCCCCACCAA
GTCTACAATATGTTTGGGTGGCCATGTTTGGGTTTTGATATAAGGAGTCAAGGGGTGGTCTCGGGCTAGG
AATCTTGAATCCAGATACCACTTGGAGTACTTATCAAAACCCCATCTAAGGATCCTCCTGGCTAGGTCGC
TTGCTAAGCACTCCTGGTAGGACTTATCTATCATTTTTTTAAGGTGAACCTGATCATATAGTTTTGACAG
ACCCTTTCGATAATCTATATATGGGTGCCCCCAATGCCTGTAACAGCCAAACACAAAAACCAAGTCATGT
ATGTTGTCGAATTGATCCAGAGCCCTAAAGAACCTTCTTGCACAGGGACCGAACGTCTCTTCAAGTTGAC
TTACCTTGTCTTTTATAAATACAGGAAAGTCTCCCAAGGAATGAATGAGAGGCCTAAACTTTTCTGCTCT
CTGGACTAAACTATTCACGACATATGGCTCCAATATTTTGATGACTTCATAGCCGGAGTTTCCACACATA
GACAAGACTTGATCCCCAGCAATGTACAGCTGGCATAGTTGAGATATCAAGTCATCTGAGTATCGGGGCT
CTGGGGGAGAGAGCAAGACCATTAAGGAGTTGAAGCGAGACAAGAAAAGATCTTTTAGCATAAGTGTGTA
GTTTCTGTCAAAAAGACAATTGGAACTTTGGGAGTAAACAAAGTCCTTTGTCACGATCAGCAGTCCCCAT
ATTTGGTCTTTGAACTTTACCAAGTCCTTCCCGATGTCCACTGAGGTTAAATCTTTCCATAATGCTAGGA
TGGTCTTTTCTTCATCCCAGTCTAGGGCGTTCATGTATAAGGTGATTACATGGAAGAACAAGTAAGAGGA
ATACGTGTTGGCAAGATACCTTCCAAATGCATTATCATAATCAACCCTCTCAAGGCAACTTAACACTCCC
TCTGGGGGGATTCTCAGCCCTCTATTTCCTAGCGTGAGATTCAACAGCTTCTCTATGGGGGACGACTTGG
AATAGAAATGGGCCAAGTCTGTTATACATCTCCGGCTCCTGTTGGATTCAGAGTGGGCACCATATAACCA
GAGAGAAATCATTGACTGTGCAGCCATTCCGCCCACCTTGAGAGAACCCAAATCTACCTTCTTGAAATAA
TCTTTCAAAACTCTGAAAGACCTGGAGCAATTGTCTGTTAGAGTCATCCGATAAGGTCTATTCCCTGTTT
TTAACCATTCTAACATTAGTCTAGCAGGATCTTCTATCAAAGGAGAGTTGAGATTGTAGTCAGAGTTCCT
CAAGATGTTGGGGACAATGGGGGTTCCTCTGGGTTCAGCCTCTAACTCGATTGGGTCAATAGGGTCATCA
TAGACCTCTCCAGGATCGAGCATCTTGAAGTAAGTCTCAGGTTGAGAAGTGTTGCCAGTTGTTCTTCTGA
TCTAATGTTTTTTTCTCGACTGAAAAGCTTAGATGACCCAGCACTTTATAAGCTAGCTCATCAGTCGCCG
TCCTCCAGCAGGCGCACCATGGCGCCGGTCTCGCTGTCCAGGTTGCGGATGTAGTTCATCACGATGTTCA
CGTTGGTCCAGCCGCCGGCCTGCATGATCTCGGGGATGCTCACGCCGGCGCGGGCCATGTCGCGGGCGGC
GCCCACGCGGGCGCTGTGGCCGCTCCAGGCCAGGTAGCGCTGGCCGCTGTCGTCCTTGGCGCCGTAGATC
AGGCGGTGGGTGGCCTCGAAGATGCCCTCCAGGGCCCGGGTGCTCAGCTGGCTGGTGGCGCTGGGGGCGG
CCACGCCGTTCTTGCGCACGCGGCAGAACAGGTAGTTGTTGGGGTCGTCGGCCACGCCGCTCACGCTGAT
CCAGCGCTCCACCAGCTTGGTCACGCCCAGGCTCAGGGCCTTCTCCACGCCGGCGGTGCTCACCAGGGTC
TTGGTGCGGCCGATGTGGATCAGCATGCGGCCGCCGTCGGTGCGGCTGATGTCCTTCACGCGGATGCGGG
CGATCTCGGCGATGCGCAGCAGGGTGTTGTAGGCGATGCCCAGGAAGGCCAGGTTGCGGATGTCCTGGCA
GCGGTCGCTGTTCTCCATCAGGCTGCGCACCTGGTCGAAGTCGGTGCGCTCGAAGGCCAGGGCCTGCTTG
GCGCGCTCGCCGGCGTCCACGTTCTCCTTGCGGATGCGGCGCATCACCAGGCTCACGGCGTTGCTGTCGC
TGGGGCGGGGCAGGCCGCT
Features (pLannotate 1.2.2; 26 found; start..end, strand, type, name):
    551..1156    -  CDS            M: MATRX_RABVS - Experimental evidence at protein level: Swiss-Prot protein existence level 1. Plays a major role in assembly, budding and uncoating of virion after membrane fusion (PubMed:33208464). Completely covers the ribonucleoprotein coil and keep it in condensed bullet-shaped form. Inhibits viral transcription and stimulates replication. Plays a major role in early induction of TRAIL-mediated apoptosis in infected neurons (PubMed:12771432, PubMed:9847327). From Rabies virus (strain SAD B19) (RABV).
   1248..2138    -  CDS            P: PHOSP_RABVS - Experimental evidence at protein level: Swiss-Prot protein existence level 1. Non catalytic polymerase cofactor and regulatory protein that plays a role in viral transcription and replication. Stabilizes the RNA polymerase L to the N-RNA template and binds the soluble protein N, preventing it from encapsidating non-genomic RNA. Also inhibits host IFN-alpha and IFN-beta signaling by binding and retaining phosphorylated STAT1 in the cytoplasm or by inhibiting the DNA binding of STAT1 in the nucleus. Might be involved, through interaction with host dynein, in intracellular microtubu
   2230..2352    -  CDS            d2EYFP (fragment): EYFP destabilized by residues 422-461 of mouse ornithine decarboxylase, giving an in vivo half-life of ~2 hours mammalian codon-optimized
   2391..3740    -  CDS            N: NCAP_RABVS - Experimental evidence at protein level: Swiss-Prot protein existence level 1. Encapsidates the genome in a ratio of one protein N per nine ribonucleotides, protecting it from nucleases. If expressed without protein P it binds non-specifically RNA and therefore can bind it's own mRNA. Interaction with protein P abolishes any non-specific RNA binding, and prevents phosphorylation. The soluble N-P complex encapsidates specifically the genomic RNA, with protein N protecting the genome like a pearl necklace. The encapsidated genomic RNA is termed the nucleocapsid (NC) and serves as tem
   3826..3851    -  misc_RNA       sTRSV HHRz (fragment): hammerhead ribozyme from the tobacco ringspot virus satellite RNA (Khvorova et al., 2003)
   3877..3895    -  promoter       T7 promoter: promoter for bacteriophage T7 RNA polymerase
   3911..3944    -  LTR            5' LTR (truncated) (fragment): truncated 5' long terminal repeat (LTR) from HIV-1
   3940..4143    -  promoter       CMV promoter: human cytomegalovirus (CMV) immediate early promoter
   4144..4523    -  enhancer       CMV enhancer: human cytomegalovirus immediate early enhancer
   4529..4557    +  misc_feature   MCS (fragment): pBluescript multiple cloning site
   4563..4718    +  CDS            lacZα (fragment): LacZα fragment of β-galactosidase; lacZ fragment
   4820..5178    -  rep_origin     f1 ori (sequence partly withheld): f1 bacteriophage origin of replication; arrow indicates direction of (+) strand synthesis
   5205..5309    +  promoter       AmpR promoter: bla
   5310..6170    +  CDS            AmpR: β-lactamase; bla; confers resistance to ampicillin, carbenicillin, and related antibiotics
   6341..6929    +  rep_origin     ori: high-copy-number ColE1/pMB1/pBR322/pUC origin of replication
   7112..7204    +  CDS            lacI (fragment): lac repressor; lacI; The lac repressor binds to the lac operator to inhibit transcription in E. coli. This inhibition can be relieved by adding lactose or isopropyl-β-D-thiogalactopyranoside (IPTG).
   7217..7238    +  protein_bind   CAP binding site: CAP binding activates transcription in the presence of cAMP. E. coli catabolite activator protein
   7253..7283    +  promoter       lac promoter: promoter for the E. coli lac operon
   7287..7309    +  protein_bind   lac operator (fragment): The lac repressor binds to the lac operator to inhibit transcription in E. coli. This inhibition can be relieved by adding lactose or isopropyl-β-D-thiogalactopyranoside (IPTG). lac repressor encoded by lacI
   7352..7370    +  promoter       T3 promoter: promoter for bacteriophage T3 RNA polymerase
   7383..7424    +  misc_feature   MCS (fragment): pBluescript multiple cloning site
   7446..7493    -  terminator     T7 terminator: transcription terminator for bacteriophage T7 RNA polymerase
   7501..7550    -  CDS            SET1 (fragment): solubility-enhancement tag derived from T7 phage gene 10B
   7555..7647    -  ncRNA          HDV ribozyme: Accession: RF00094 - Hepatitis delta virus ribozyme
   7781..14161   -  CDS            L: L_RABVS - Experimental evidence at protein level: Swiss-Prot protein existence level 1. RNA-directed RNA polymerase that catalyzes the replication of viral genomic RNA. The template is composed of the viral RNA tightly encapsidated by the nucleoprotein (N). The replicase mode is dependent on intracellular N protein concentration. In this mode, the polymerase replicates the whole viral genome without recognizing transcriptional signals, and the replicated genome is not caped or polyadenylated. From Rabies virus (strain SAD B19) (RABV).
  14272..300     -  CDS            cre (across the origin): RECR_BPP1 - Experimental evidence at protein level: Swiss-Prot protein existence level 1. Catalyzes site-specific recombination between two 34-base- pair LOXP sites. Its role is to maintain the phage genome as a monomeric unit-copy plasmid in the lysogenic state. From Escherichia phage P1 (Bacteriophage P1).
