[The description below was written by a language model from this plasmid's Addgene catalogue record and pLannotate feature annotations shown in this document.]
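Description:
pRV∆G-N*PEST-4Cre is a rabies virus genome (rescue) plasmid of about 15 kb built on the pRVdG backbone. It carries a full-length cDNA of a glycoprotein-deleted rabies genome whose viral genes match the SAD B19 strain. The bacterial portion is pBluescript-like, with a ColE1/pUC-type origin, an f1 origin, lacZα and lac regulatory remnants, and an ampicillin resistance gene for selection in E. coli. The catalogue lists it as low copy despite the pUC-type origin annotation.

The viral cassette is driven by a CMV enhancer/promoter followed by a T7 promoter, so the antigenome can be transcribed either by host Pol II or by T7 RNA polymerase. A hammerhead ribozyme at the start and a hepatitis delta virus ribozyme at the end, followed by a T7 terminator, trim the transcript to exact viral termini, which rescue of a negative-strand virus requires. Within the genome the annotated order is N, P, M, Cre and L. No G gene is annotated, and Cre recombinase sits between M and L, the position the glycoprotein gene would normally occupy. The resulting virus therefore cannot spread beyond initially infected cells unless G is supplied in trans.

Just downstream of N is a short fragment matching the ornithine decarboxylase PEST degron. According to the stated purpose, a stop codon lies between N and this PEST domain, so the nucleoprotein is made without the destabilizing tag. This mimics the mutation by which "self-inactivating" N-PEST rabies viruses lose their intended attenuation. The construct thus appears to serve as a defined revertant-type comparison in studies of such vectors, delivering Cre to recombine loxP-flanked reporters or alleles in infected neurons.
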