Addgene plasmid #174381: pRV∆G-N*PEST-4Cre
Purpose: Rabies vector for expressing Cre recombinase and N gene with a stop codon before PEST domain
Depositing lab: Ian Wickersham. Depositing organization: Massachusetts Institute of Technology. Publication: "Self-inactivating" rabies viruses are susceptible to loss of their intended attenuating modification. Jin L, Matsuyama M, Sullivan HA, Zhu M, Lavin TK, Hou Y, Lea NE, Pruner MT, Dam Ferdinez ML, Wickersham IR. Proc Natl Acad Sci U S A. 2023 Feb 14;120(7):e2023481120. doi: 10.1073/pnas.2023481120. Epub 2023 Feb 6. PubMed 37053554.
Backbone
  Vector backbone: pRVdG
  Total vector size (bp): 15000
  Vector type: Mammalian Expression
Growth in bacteria
  Bacterial resistance: Ampicillin, 100 μg/mL
  Growth temperature: 37°C
  Growth strain: DH5alpha
  Copy number: Low Copy
Gene/Insert
  Gene/Insert name: Cre recombinase
Terms and licenses: Academic/Nonprofit Terms; Industry Terms: Not Available to Industry
Depositor comments: Please visit https://www.biorxiv.org/content/10.1101/550640v6 for bioRxiv preprint.
How to cite: pRV∆G-N*PEST-4Cre was a gift from Ian Wickersham (Addgene plasmid # 174381 ; http://n2t.net/addgene:174381 ; RRID:Addgene_174381)
